>Addgene plasmid #129032 | pSpdCas9-huTET1CD-T2A-mCherry(PX458)-SghuTSDR-4 | depositor full sequence | sequence record 247378 | pSpdCas9-huTET1CD-T2A-mCherry(PX458)-SghuTSDR-4 sequence 11407 bps
GAGGGCCTATTTCCCATGATTCCTTCATATTTGCATATACGATACAAGGCTGTTAGAGAGATAATTGGAA
TTAATTTGACTGTAAACACAAAGATATTAGTACAAAATACGTGACGTAGAAAGTAATAATTTCTTGGGTA
GTTTGCAGTTTTAAAATTATGTTTTAAAATGGACTATCATATGCTTACCGTAACTTGAAAGTATTTCGAT
TTCTTGGCTTTATATATCTTGTGGAAAGGACGAAACACCGTGTGGTAGGTGATGTCCATCGTTTTAGAGC
TAGAAATAGCAAGTTAAAATAAGGCTAGTCCGTTATCAACTTGAAAAAGTGGCACCGAGTCGGTGCTTTT
TTGTTTTAGAGCTAGAAATAGCAAGTTAAAATAAGGCTAGTCCGTTTTTAGCGCGTGCGCCAATTCTGCA
GACAAATGGCTCTAGAGGTACCCGTTACATAACTTACGGTAAATGGCCCGCCTGGCTGACCGCCCAACGA
CCCCCGCCCATTGACGTCAATAGTAACGCCAATAGGGACTTTCCATTGACGTCAATGGGTGGAGTATTTA
CGGTAAACTGCCCACTTGGCAGTACATCAAGTGTATCATATGCCAAGTACGCCCCCTATTGACGTCAATG
ACGGTAAATGGCCCGCCTGGCATTGTGCCCAGTACATGACCTTATGGGACTTTCCTACTTGGCAGTACAT
CTACGTATTAGTCATCGCTATTACCATGGTCGAGGTGAGCCCCACGTTCTGCTTCACTCTCCCCATCTCC
CCCCCCTCCCCACCCCCAATTTTGTATTTATTTATTTTTTAATTATTTTGTGCAGCGATGGGGGCGGGGG
GGGGGGGGGGGCGCGCGCCAGGCGGGGCGGGGCGGGGCGAGGGGCGGGGCGGGGCGAGGCGGAGAGGTGC
GGCGGCAGCCAATCAGAGCGGCGCGCTCCGAAAGTTTCCTTTTATGGCGAGGCGGCGGCGGCGGCGGCCC
TATAAAAAGCGAAGCGCGCGGCGGGCGGGAGTCGCTGCGACGCTGCCTTCGCCCCGTGCCCCGCTCCGCC
GCCGCCTCGCGCCGCCCGCCCCGGCTCTGACTGACCGCGTTACTCCCACAGGTGAGCGGGCGGGACGGCC
CTTCTCCTCCGGGCTGTAATTAGCTGAGCAAGAGGTAAGGGTTTAAGGGATGGTTGGTTGGTGGGGTATT
AATGTTTAATTACCTGGAGCACCTGCCTGAAATCACTTTTTTTCAGGTTGGACCGGTGCCACCATGTACC
CATACGATGTTCCAGATTACGCTTCGCCGAAGAAAAAGCGCAAGGTCGAAGCGTCCGACAAGAAGTACAG
CATCGGCCTGGCCATCGGCACCAACTCTGTGGGCTGGGCCGTGATCACCGACGAGTACAAGGTGCCCAGC
AAGAAATTCAAGGTGCTGGGCAACACCGACCGGCACAGCATCAAGAAGAACCTGATCGGAGCCCTGCTGT
TCGACAGCGGCGAAACAGCCGAGGCCACCCGGCTGAAGAGAACCGCCAGAAGAAGATACACCAGACGGAA
GAACCGGATCTGCTATCTGCAAGAGATCTTCAGCAACGAGATGGCCAAGGTGGACGACAGCTTCTTCCAC
AGACTGGAAGAGTCCTTCCTGGTGGAAGAGGATAAGAAGCACGAGCGGCACCCCATCTTCGGCAACATCG
TGGACGAGGTGGCCTACCACGAGAAGTACCCCACCATCTACCACCTGAGAAAGAAACTGGTGGACAGCAC
CGACAAGGCCGACCTGCGGCTGATCTATCTGGCCCTGGCCCACATGATCAAGTTCCGGGGCCACTTCCTG
ATCGAGGGCGACCTGAACCCCGACAACAGCGACGTGGACAAGCTGTTCATCCAGCTGGTGCAGACCTACA
ACCAGCTGTTCGAGGAAAACCCCATCAACGCCAGCGGCGTGGACGCCAAGGCCATCCTGTCTGCCAGACT
GAGCAAGAGCAGACGGCTGGAAAATCTGATCGCCCAGCTGCCCGGCGAGAAGAAGAATGGCCTGTTCGGC
AACCTGATTGCCCTGAGCCTGGGCCTGACCCCCAACTTCAAGAGCAACTTCGACCTGGCCGAGGATGCCA
AACTGCAGCTGAGCAAGGACACCTACGACGACGACCTGGACAACCTGCTGGCCCAGATCGGCGACCAGTA
CGCCGACCTGTTTCTGGCCGCCAAGAACCTGTCCGACGCCATCCTGCTGAGCGACATCCTGAGAGTGAAC
ACCGAGATCACCAAGGCCCCCCTGAGCGCCTCTATGATCAAGAGATACGACGAGCACCACCAGGACCTGA
CCCTGCTGAAAGCTCTCGTGCGGCAGCAGCTGCCTGAGAAGTACAAAGAGATTTTCTTCGACCAGAGCAA
GAACGGCTACGCCGGCTACATTGACGGCGGAGCCAGCCAGGAAGAGTTCTACAAGTTCATCAAGCCCATC
CTGGAAAAGATGGACGGCACCGAGGAACTGCTCGTGAAGCTGAACAGAGAGGACCTGCTGCGGAAGCAGC
GGACCTTCGACAACGGCAGCATCCCCCACCAGATCCACCTGGGAGAGCTGCACGCCATTCTGCGGCGGCA
GGAAGATTTTTACCCATTCCTGAAGGACAACCGGGAAAAGATCGAGAAGATCCTGACCTTCCGCATCCCC
TACTACGTGGGCCCTCTGGCCAGGGGAAACAGCAGATTCGCCTGGATGACCAGAAAGAGCGAGGAAACCA
TCACCCCCTGGAACTTCGAGGAAGTGGTGGACAAGGGCGCTTCCGCCCAGAGCTTCATCGAGCGGATGAC
CAACTTCGATAAGAACCTGCCCAACGAGAAGGTGCTGCCCAAGCACAGCCTGCTGTACGAGTACTTCACC
GTGTATAACGAGCTGACCAAAGTGAAATACGTGACCGAGGGAATGAGAAAGCCCGCCTTCCTGAGCGGCG
AGCAGAAAAAGGCCATCGTGGACCTGCTGTTCAAGACCAACCGGAAAGTGACCGTGAAGCAGCTGAAAGA
GGACTACTTCAAGAAAATCGAGTGCTTCGACTCCGTGGAAATCTCCGGCGTGGAAGATCGGTTCAACGCC
TCCCTGGGCACATACCACGATCTGCTGAAAATTATCAAGGACAAGGACTTCCTGGACAATGAGGAAAACG
AGGACATTCTGGAAGATATCGTGCTGACCCTGACACTGTTTGAGGACAGAGAGATGATCGAGGAACGGCT
GAAAACCTATGCCCACCTGTTCGACGACAAAGTGATGAAGCAGCTGAAGCGGCGGAGATACACCGGCTGG
GGCAGGCTGAGCCGGAAGCTGATCAACGGCATCCGGGACAAGCAGTCCGGCAAGACAATCCTGGATTTCC
TGAAGTCCGACGGCTTCGCCAACAGAAACTTCATGCAGCTGATCCACGACGACAGCCTGACCTTTAAAGA
GGACATCCAGAAAGCCCAGGTGTCCGGCCAGGGCGATAGCCTGCACGAGCACATTGCCAATCTGGCCGGC
AGCCCCGCCATTAAGAAGGGCATCCTGCAGACAGTGAAGGTGGTGGACGAGCTCGTGAAAGTGATGGGCC
GGCACAAGCCCGAGAACATCGTGATCGAAATGGCCAGAGAGAACCAGACCACCCAGAAGGGACAGAAGAA
CAGCCGCGAGAGAATGAAGCGGATCGAAGAGGGCATCAAAGAGCTGGGCAGCCAGATCCTGAAAGAACAC
CCCGTGGAAAACACCCAGCTGCAGAACGAGAAGCTGTACCTGTACTACCTGCAGAATGGGCGGGATATGT
ACGTGGACCAGGAACTGGACATCAACCGGCTGTCCGACTACGATGTGGACGCCATCGTGCCTCAGAGCTT
TCTGAAGGACGACTCCATCGACAACAAGGTGCTGACCAGAAGCGACAAGAACCGGGGCAAGAGCGACAAC
GTGCCCTCCGAAGAGGTCGTGAAGAAGATGAAGAACTACTGGCGGCAGCTGCTGAACGCCAAGCTGATTA
CCCAGAGAAAGTTCGACAATCTGACCAAGGCCGAGAGAGGCGGCCTGAGCGAACTGGATAAGGCCGGCTT
CATCAAGAGACAGCTGGTGGAAACCCGGCAGATCACAAAGCACGTGGCACAGATCCTGGACTCCCGGATG
AACACTAAGTACGACGAGAATGACAAGCTGATCCGGGAAGTGAAAGTGATCACCCTGAAGTCCAAGCTGG
TGTCCGATTTCCGGAAGGATTTCCAGTTTTACAAAGTGCGCGAGATCAACAACTACCACCACGCCCACGA
CGCCTACCTGAACGCCGTCGTGGGAACCGCCCTGATCAAAAAGTACCCTAAGCTGGAAAGCGAGTTCGTG
TACGGCGACTACAAGGTGTACGACGTGCGGAAGATGATCGCCAAGAGCGAGCAGGAAATCGGCAAGGCTA
CCGCCAAGTACTTCTTCTACAGCAACATCATGAACTTTTTCAAGACCGAGATTACCCTGGCCAACGGCGA
GATCCGGAAGCGGCCTCTGATCGAGACAAACGGCGAAACCGGGGAGATCGTGTGGGATAAGGGCCGGGAT
TTTGCCACCGTGCGGAAAGTGCTGAGCATGCCCCAAGTGAATATCGTGAAAAAGACCGAGGTGCAGACAG
GCGGCTTCAGCAAAGAGTCTATCCTGCCCAAGAGGAACAGCGATAAGCTGATCGCCAGAAAGAAGGACTG
GGACCCTAAGAAGTACGGCGGCTTCGACAGCCCCACCGTGGCCTATTCTGTGCTGGTGGTGGCCAAAGTG
GAAAAGGGCAAGTCCAAGAAACTGAAGAGTGTGAAAGAGCTGCTGGGGATCACCATCATGGAAAGAAGCA
GCTTCGAGAAGAATCCCATCGACTTTCTGGAAGCCAAGGGCTACAAAGAAGTGAAAAAGGACCTGATCAT
CAAGCTGCCTAAGTACTCCCTGTTCGAGCTGGAAAACGGCCGGAAGAGAATGCTGGCCTCTGCCGGCGAA
CTGCAGAAGGGAAACGAACTGGCCCTGCCCTCCAAATATGTGAACTTCCTGTACCTGGCCAGCCACTATG
AGAAGCTGAAGGGCTCCCCCGAGGATAATGAGCAGAAACAGCTGTTTGTGGAACAGCACAAGCACTACCT
GGACGAGATCATCGAGCAGATCAGCGAGTTCTCCAAGAGAGTGATCCTGGCCGACGCTAATCTGGACAAA
GTGCTGTCCGCCTACAACAAGCACCGGGATAAGCCCATCAGAGAGCAGGCCGAGAATATCATCCACCTGT
TTACCCTGACCAATCTGGGAGCCCCTGCCGCCTTCAAGTACTTTGACACCACCATCGACCGGAAGAGGTA
CACCAGCACCAAAGAGGTGCTGGACGCCACCCTGATCCACCAGAGCATCACCGGCCTGTACGAGACACGG
ATCGACCTGTCTCAGCTGGGAGGCGACAAAAGGCCGGCGGCCACGAAAAAGGCCGGCCAGGGAGGAGGAT
CCCTGCCCACCTGCAGCTGTCTTGATCGAGTTATACAAAAAGACAAAGGCCCATATTATACACACCTTGG
GGCAGGACCAAGTGTTGCTGCTGTCAGGGAAATCATGGAGAATAGGTATGGTCAAAAAGGAAACGCAATA
AGGATAGAAATAGTAGTGTACACCGGTAAAGAAGGGAAAAGCTCTCATGGGTGTCCAATTGCTAAGTGGG
TTTTAAGAAGAAGCAGTGATGAAGAAAAAGTTCTTTGTTTGGTCCGGCAGCGTACAGGCCACCACTGTCC
AACTGCTGTGATGGTGGTGCTCATCATGGTGTGGGATGGCATCCCTCTTCCAATGGCCGACCGGCTATAC
ACAGAGCTCACAGAGAATCTAAAGTCATACAATGGGCACCCTACCGACAGAAGATGCACCCTCAATGAAA
ATCGTACCTGTACATGTCAAGGAATTGATCCAGAGACTTGTGGAGCTTCATTCTCTTTTGGCTGTTCATG
GAGTATGTACTTTAATGGCTGTAAGTTTGGTAGAAGCCCAAGCCCCAGAAGATTTAGAATTGATCCAAGC
TCTCCCTTACATGAAAAAAACCTTGAAGATAACTTACAGAGTTTGGCTACACGATTAGCTCCAATTTATA
AGCAGTATGCTCCAGTAGCTTACCAAAATCAGGTGGAATATGAAAATGTTGCCCGAGAATGTCGGCTTGG
CAGCAAGGAAGGTCGACCCTTCTCTGGGGTCACTGCTTGCCTGGACTTCTGTGCTCATCCCCACAGGGAC
ATTCACAACATGAATAATGGAAGCACTGTGGTTTGTACCTTAACTCGAGAAGATAACCGCTCTTTGGGTG
TTATTCCTCAAGATGAGCAGCTCCATGTGCTACCTCTTTATAAGCTTTCAGACACAGATGAGTTTGGCTC
CAAGGAAGGAATGGAAGCCAAGATCAAATCTGGGGCCATCGAGGTCCTGGCACCCCGCCGCAAAAAAAGA
ACGTGTTTCACTCAGCCTGTTCCCCGTTCTGGAAAGAAGAGGGCTGCGATGATGACAGAGGTTCTTGCAC
ATAAGATAAGGGCAGTGGAAAAGAAACCTATTCCCCGAATCAAGCGGAAGAATAACTCAACAACAACAAA
CAACAGTAAGCCTTCGTCACTGCCAACCTTAGGGAGTAACACTGAGACCGTGCAACCTGAAGTAAAAAGT
GAAACCGAACCCCATTTTATCTTAAAAAGTTCAGACAACACTAAAACTTATTCGCTGATGCCATCCGCTC
CTCACCCAGTGAAAGAGGCATCTCCAGGCTTCTCCTGGTCCCCGAAGACTGCTTCAGCCACACCAGCTCC
ACTGAAGAATGACGCAACAGCCTCATGCGGGTTTTCAGAAAGAAGCAGCACTCCCCACTGTACGATGCCT
TCGGGAAGACTCAGTGGTGCCAATGCTGCAGCTGCTGATGGCCCTGGCATTTCACAGCTTGGCGAAGTGG
CTCCTCTCCCCACCCTGTCTGCTCCTGTGATGGAGCCCCTCATTAATTCTGAGCCTTCCACTGGTGTGAC
TGAGCCGCTAACGCCTCATCAGCCAAACCACCAGCCCTCCTTCCTCACCTCTCCTCAAGACCTTGCCTCT
TCTCCAATGGAAGAAGATGAGCAGCATTCTGAAGCAGATGAGCCTCCATCAGACGAACCCCTATCTGATG
ACCCCCTGTCACCTGCTGAGGAGAAATTGCCCCACATTGATGAGTATTGGTCAGACAGTGAGCACATCTT
TTTGGATGCAAATATTGGTGGGGTGGCCATCGCACCTGCTCACGGCTCGGTTTTGATTGAGTGTGCCCGG
CGAGAGCTGCACGCTACCACTCCTGTTGAGCACCCCAACCGTAATCATCCAACCCGCCTCTCCCTTGTCT
TTTACCAGCACAAAAACCTAAATAAGCCCCAACATGGTTTTGAACTAAACAAGATTAAGTTTGAGGCTAA
AGAAGCTAAGAATAAGAAAATGAAGGCCTCAGAGCAAAAAGACCAGGCAGCTAATGAAGGTCCAGAACAG
TCCTCTGAAGTAAATGAATTGAACCAAATTCCTTCTCATAAAGCATTAACATTAACCCATGACAATGTTG
TCACCGTGTCCCCTTATGCTCTCACACACGTTGCGGGGCCCTATAACCATTGGGTCATGGCCGGCCAGGC
AAAAAAGAAAAAGGAATTCGGCAGTGGAGAGGGCAGAGGAAGTCTGCTAACATGCGGTGACGTCGAGGAG
AATCCTGGCCCAGTGAGCAAGGGCGAGGAGGATAACATGGCCATCATCAAGGAGTTCATGCGCTTCAAGG
TGCACATGGAGGGCTCCGTGAACGGCCACGAGTTCGAGATCGAGGGCGAGGGCGAGGGCCGCCCCTACGA
GGGCACCCAGACCGCCAAGCTGAAGGTGACCAAGGGTGGCCCCCTGCCCTTCGCCTGGGACATCCTGTCC
CCTCAGTTCATGTACGGCTCCAAGGCCTACGTGAAGCACCCCGCCGACATCCCCGACTACTTGAAGCTGT
CCTTCCCCGAGGGCTTCAAGTGGGAGCGCGTGATGAACTTCGAGGACGGCGGCGTGGTGACCGTGACCCA
GGACTCCTCCCTGCAGGACGGCGAGTTCATCTACAAGGTGAAGCTGCGCGGCACCAACTTCCCCTCCGAC
GGCCCCGTAATGCAGAAGAAAACCATGGGCTGGGAGGCCTCCTCCGAGCGGATGTACCCCGAGGACGGCG
CCCTGAAGGGCGAGATCAAGCAGAGGCTGAAGCTGAAGGACGGCGGCCACTACGACGCTGAGGTCAAGAC
CACCTACAAGGCCAAGAAGCCCGTGCAGCTGCCCGGCGCCTACAACGTCAACATCAAGTTGGACATCACC
TCCCACAACGAGGACTACACCATCGTGGAACAGTACGAACGCGCCGAGGGCCGCCACTCCACCGGCGGCA
TGGACGAGCTGTACAAGTAAGAATTCTAACTAGAGCTCGCTGATCAGCCTCGACTGTGCCTTCTAGTTGC
CAGCCATCTGTTGTTTGCCCCTCCCCCGTGCCTTCCTTGACCCTGGAAGGTGCCACTCCCACTGTCCTTT
CCTAATAAAATGAGGAAATTGCATCGCATTGTCTGAGTAGGTGTCATTCTATTCTGGGGGGTGGGGTGGG
GCAGGACAGCAAGGGGGAGGATTGGGAAGAGAATAGCAGGCATGCTGGGGAGCGGCCGCAGGAACCCCTA
GTGATGGAGTTGGCCACTCCCTCTCTGCGCGCTCGCTCGCTCACTGAGGCCGGGCGACCAAAGGTCGCCC
GACGCCCGGGCTTTGCCCGGGCGGCCTCAGTGAGCGAGCGAGCGCGCAGCTGCCTGCAGGGGCGCCTGAT
GCGGTATTTTCTCCTTACGCATCTGTGCGGTATTTCACACCGCATA
[142 nt withheld, positions 8867-9008]
C
[141 nt withheld, positions 9010-9150]
CCTTTGACGTTGGAGTCCACGTTCTTT
[37 nt withheld, positions 9178-9214]
ACCCTATCTCGGGCTATTCTTTTGATTTATAAGGGATTTTGCCGATTTCGGCCTATTGGTTAAAAAATGA
GCTGATTTAACAAAAATTTAACGCGAATTTTAACAAAATATTAACGTTTACAATTTTATGGTGCACTCTC
AGTACAATCTGCTCTGATGCCGCATAGTTAAGCCAGCCCCGACACCCGCCAACACCCGCTGACGCGCCCT
GACGGGCTTGTCTGCTCCCGGCATCCGCTTACAGACAAGCTGTGACCGTCTCCGGGAGCTGCATGTGTCA
GAGGTTTTCACCGTCATCACCGAAACGCGCGAGACGAAAGGGCCTCGTGATACGCCTATTTTTATAGGTT
AATGTCATGATAATAATGGTTTCTTAGACGTCAGGTGGCACTTTTCGGGGAAATGTGCGCGGAACCCCTA
TTTGTTTATTTTTCTAAATACATTCAAATATGTATCCGCTCATGAGACAATAACCCTGATAAATGCTTCA
ATAATATTGAAAAAGGAAGAGTATGAGTATTCAACATTTCCGTGTCGCCCTTATTCCCTTTTTTGCGGCA
TTTTGCCTTCCTGTTTTTGCTCACCCAGAAACGCTGGTGAAAGTAAAAGATGCTGAAGATCAGTTGGGTG
CACGAGTGGGTTACATCGAACTGGATCTCAACAGCGGTAAGATCCTTGAGAGTTTTCGCCCCGAAGAACG
TTTTCCAATGATGAGCACTTTTAAAGTTCTGCTATGTGGCGCGGTATTATCCCGTATTGACGCCGGGCAA
GAGCAACTCGGTCGCCGCATACACTATTCTCAGAATGACTTGGTTGAGTACTCACCAGTCACAGAAAAGC
ATCTTACGGATGGCATGACAGTAAGAGAATTATGCAGTGCTGCCATAACCATGAGTGATAACACTGCGGC
CAACTTACTTCTGACAACGATCGGAGGACCGAAGGAGCTAACCGCTTTTTTGCACAACATGGGGGATCAT
GTAACTCGCCTTGATCGTTGGGAACCGGAGCTGAATGAAGCCATACCAAACGACGAGCGTGACACCACGA
TGCCTGTAGCAATGGCAACAACGTTGCGCAAACTATTAACTGGCGAACTACTTACTCTAGCTTCCCGGCA
ACAATTAATAGACTGGATGGAGGCGGATAAAGTTGCAGGACCACTTCTGCGCTCGGCCCTTCCGGCTGGC
TGGTTTATTGCTGATAAATCTGGAGCCGGTGAGCGTGGAAGCCGCGGTATCATTGCAGCACTGGGGCCAG
ATGGTAAGCCCTCCCGTATCGTAGTTATCTACACGACGGGGAGTCAGGCAACTATGGATGAACGAAATAG
ACAGATCGCTGAGATAGGTGCCTCACTGATTAAGCATTGGTAACTGTCAGACCAAGTTTACTCATATATA
CTTTAGATTGATTTAAAACTTCATTTTTAATTTAAAAGGATCTAGGTGAAGATCCTTTTTGATAATCTCA
TGACCAAAATCCCTTAACGTGAGTTTTCGTTCCACTGAGCGTCAGACCCCGTAGAAAAGATCAAAGGATC
TTCTTGAGATCCTTTTTTTCTGCGCGTAATCTGCTGCTTGCAAACAAAAAAACCACCGCTACCAGCGGTG
GTTTGTTTGCCGGATCAAGAGCTACCAACTCTTTTTCCGAAGGTAACTGGCTTCAGCAGAGCGCAGATAC
CAAATACTGTCCTTCTAGTGTAGCCGTAGTTAGGCCACCACTTCAAGAACTCTGTAGCACCGCCTACATA
CCTCGCTCTGCTAATCCTGTTACCAGTGGCTGCTGCCAGTGGCGATAAGTCGTGTCTTACCGGGTTGGAC
TCAAGACGATAGTTACCGGATAAGGCGCAGCGGTCGGGCTGAACGGGGGGTTCGTGCACACAGCCCAGCT
TGGAGCGAACGACCTACACCGAACTGAGATACCTACAGCGTGAGCTATGAGAAAGCGCCACGCTTCCCGA
AGGGAGAAAGGCGGACAGGTATCCGGTAAGCGGCAGGGTCGGAACAGGAGAGCGCACGAGGGAGCTTCCA
GGGGGAAACGCCTGGTATCTTTATAGTCCTGTCGGGTTTCGCCACCTCTGACTTGAGCGTCGATTTTTGT
GATGCTCGTCAGGGGGGCGGAGCCTATGGAAAAACGCCAGCAACGCGGCCTTTTTACGGTTCCTGGCCTT
TTGCTGGCCTTTTGCTCACATGT
Features (pLannotate 1.2.2; 21 found; start..end, strand, type, name):
      1..241     +  promoter       U6 promoter: RNA polymerase III promoter for human U6 snRNA
    271..346     +  misc_RNA       gRNA scaffold: guide RNA scaffold for the Streptococcus pyogenes CRISPR/Cas9 system
    353..396     +  misc_RNA       gRNA scaffold (fragment): guide RNA scaffold for the Streptococcus pyogenes CRISPR/Cas9 system
    443..728     +  enhancer       CMV enhancer: human cytomegalovirus immediate early enhancer; contains an 18-bp deletion relative to the standard CMV enhancer
    730..1007    +  promoter       chicken β-actin promoter: No description available
   1008..1236    +  intron         hybrid intron: hybrid between chicken β-actin (CBA) and minute virus of mice (MMV) introns (Gray et al., 2011)
   1257..1284    +  CDS            3xHA (fragment): three tandem HA epitope tags
   1317..5417    +  CDS            Cas9: Cas9 (Csn1) endonuclease from the Streptococcus pyogenes Type II CRISPR/Cas system generates RNA-guided double strand breaks in DNA
   5418..5451    +  CDS            nucleoplasmin NLS (fragment): bipartite nuclear localization signal from nucleoplasmin
   5463..7616    +  CDS            TET1 (fragment): TET1_HUMAN - Also known as CXXC6, KIAA1676, LCX. Experimental evidence at protein level: Swiss-Prot protein existence level 1. Dioxygenase that catalyzes the conversion of the modified genomic base 5-methylcytosine (5mC) into 5-hydroxymethylcytosine (5hmC) and plays a key role in active DNA demethylation. Also mediates subsequent conversion of 5hmC into 5-formylcytosine (5fC), and conversion of 5fC to 5-carboxylcytosine (5caC). Conversion of 5mC into 5hmC, 5fC and 5caC probably constitutes the first step in cytosine demethylation. Methylation at the C5 position of cytosine bases is an epigenet
   7619..7643    +  CDS            nucleoplasmin NLS (fragment): bipartite nuclear localization signal from nucleoplasmin
   7713..8419    +  CDS            mCherry (fragment): monomeric derivative of DsRed fluorescent protein (Shaner et al., 2004) mammalian codon-optimized
   8454..8565    +  polyA_signal   bGH poly(A) signal: bovine growth hormone polyadenylation signal
   8670..8810    +  repeat_region  AAV2 ITR: inverted terminal repeat of adeno-associated virus serotype 2 inverted
   8815..8866    -  misc_feature   bom (fragment): basis of mobility region from pBR322
   8885..9265    +  rep_origin     M13 ori (sequence partly withheld): M13 bacteriophage origin of replication; arrow indicates direction of (+) strand synthesis
   9341..9390    -  misc_feature   bom (fragment): basis of mobility region from pBR322
   9492..9527    -  CDS            rop (fragment): Rop protein, which maintains plasmids at low copy number; rop
   9622..9726    +  promoter       AmpR promoter: bla
   9727..10587   +  CDS            AmpR: β-lactamase; bla; confers resistance to ampicillin, carbenicillin, and related antibiotics
  10758..11346   +  rep_origin     ori: high-copy-number ColE1/pMB1/pBR322/pUC origin of replication
