>Addgene plasmid #129032 | pSpdCas9-huTET1CD-T2A-mCherry(PX458)-SghuTSDR-4 | addgene full sequence | sequence record 256156 | Addgene NGS Result
GAGGGCCTATTTCCCATGATTCCTTCATATTTGCATATACGATACAAGGCTGTTAGAGAGATAATTGGAA
TTAATTTGACTGTAAACACAAAGATATTAGTACAAAATACGTGACGTAGAAAGTAATAATTTCTTGGGTA
GTTTGCAGTTTTAAAATTATGTTTTAAAATGGACTATCATATGCTTACCGTAACTTGAAAGTATTTCGAT
TTCTTGGCTTTATATATCTTGTGGAAAGGACGAAACACCGTGTGGTAGGTGATGTCCATCGTTTTAGAGC
TAGAAATAGCAAGTTAAAATAAGGCTAGTCCGTTATCAACTTGAAAAAGTGGCACCGAGTCGGTGCTTTT
TTGTTTTAGAGCTAGAAATAGCAAGTTAAAATAAGGCTAGTCCGTTTTTAGCGCGTGCGCCAATTCTGCA
GACAAATGGCTCTAGAGGTACCCGTTACATAACTTACGGTAAATGGCCCGCCTGGCTGACCGCCCAACGA
CCCCCGCCCATTGACGTCAATAGTAACGCCAATAGGGACTTTCCATTGACGTCAATGGGTGGAGTATTTA
CGGTAAACTGCCCACTTGGCAGTACATCAAGTGTATCATATGCCAAGTACGCCCCCTATTGACGTCAATG
ACGGTAAATGGCCCGCCTGGCATTGTGCCCAGTACATGACCTTATGGGACTTTCCTACTTGGCAGTACAT
CTACGTATTAGTCATCGCTATTACCATGGTCGAGGTGAGCCCCACGTTCTGCTTCACTCTCCCCATCTCC
CCCCCCTCCCCACCCCCAATTTTGTATTTATTTATTTTTTAATTATTTTGTGCAGCGATGGGGGCGGGGG
GGGGGGGGGGGCGCGCGCCRGGGGGGGGGGGGGGGGGGGGGGGGSGGGGSGGGGSGRGGCGGAGAGGTGC
GGCGGCAGCCAATCAGAGCGGCGCGCTCCGAAAGTTTCCTTTTATGGCGAGGCGGCGGCGGCGGCGGCCC
TATAAAAAGCGAAGCGCGCGGCGGGCGGGAGTCGCTGCGCGCTGCCTTCGCCCCGTGCCCCGCTCCGCCG
CCGCCTCGCGCCGCCCGCCCCGGCTCTGACTGACCGCGTTACTCCCACAGGTGAGCGGGCGGGACGGCCC
TTCTCCTCCGGGCTGTAATTAGCTGAGCAAGAGGTAAGGGTTTAAGGGATGGTTGGTTGGTGGGGTATTA
ATGTTTAATTACCTGGAGCACCTGCCTGAAATCACTTTTTTTCAGGTTGGACCGGTGCCACCATGTACCC
ATACGATGTTCCAGATTACGCTTCGCCGAAGAAAAAGCGCAAGGTCGAAGCGTCCGACAAGAAGTACAGC
ATCGGCCTGGCCATCGGCACCAACTCTGTGGGCTGGGCCGTGATCACCGACGAGTACAAGGTGCCCAGCA
AGAAATTCAAGGTGCTGGGCAACACCGACCGGCACAGCATCAAGAAGAACCTGATCGGAGCCCTGCTGTT
CGACAGCGGCGAAACAGCCGAGGCCACCCGGCTGAAGAGAACCGCCAGAAGAAGATACACCAGACGGAAG
AACCGGATCTGCTATCTGCAAGAGATCTTCAGCAACGAGATGGCCAAGGTGGACGACAGCTTCTTCCACA
GACTGGAAGAGTCCTTCCTGGTGGAAGAGGATAAGAAGCACGAGCGGCACCCCATCTTCGGCAACATCGT
GGACGAGGTGGCCTACCACGAGAAGTACCCCACCATCTACCACCTGAGAAAGAAACTGGTGGACAGCACC
GACAAGGCCGACCTGCGGCTGATCTATCTGGCCCTGGCCCACATGATCAAGTTCCGGGGCCACTTCCTGA
TCGAGGGCGACCTGAACCCCGACAACAGCGACGTGGACAAGCTGTTCATCCAGCTGGTGCAGACCTACAA
CCAGCTGTTCGAGGAAAACCCCATCAACGCCAGCGGCGTGGACGCCAAGGCCATCCTGTCTGCCAGACTG
AGCAAGAGCAGACGGCTGGAAAATCTGATCGCCCAGCTGCCCGGCGAGAAGAAGAATGGCCTGTTCGGCA
ACCTGATTGCCCTGAGCCTGGGCCTGACCCCCAACTTCAAGAGCAACTTCGACCTGGCCGAGGATGCCAA
ACTGCAGCTGAGCAAGGACACCTACGACGACGACCTGGACAACCTGCTGGCCCAGATCGGCGACCAGTAC
GCCGACCTGTTTCTGGCCGCCAAGAACCTGTCCGACGCCATCCTGCTGAGCGACATCCTGAGAGTGAACA
CCGAGATCACCAAGGCCCCCCTGAGCGCCTCTATGATCAAGAGATACGACGAGCACCACCAGGACCTGAC
CCTGCTGAAAGCTCTCGTGCGGCAGCAGCTGCCTGAGAAGTACAAAGAGATTTTCTTCGACCAGAGCAAG
AACGGCTACGCCGGCTACATTGACGGCGGAGCCAGCCAGGAAGAGTTCTACAAGTTCATCAAGCCCATCC
TGGAAAAGATGGACGGCACCGAGGAACTGCTCGTGAAGCTGAACAGAGAGGACCTGCTGCGGAAGCAGCG
GACCTTCGACAACGGCAGCATCCCCCACCAGATCCACCTGGGAGAGCTGCACGCCATTCTGCGGCGGCAG
GAAGATTTTTACCCATTCCTGAAGGACAACCGGGAAAAGATCGAGAAGATCCTGACCTTCCGCATCCCCT
ACTACGTGGGCCCTCTGGCCAGGGGAAACAGCAGATTCGCCTGGATGACCAGAAAGAGCGAGGAAACCAT
CACCCCCTGGAACTTCGAGGAAGTGGTGGACAAGGGCGCTTCCGCCCAGAGCTTCATCGAGCGGATGACC
AACTTCGATAAGAACCTGCCCAACGAGAAGGTGCTGCCCAAGCACAGCCTGCTGTACGAGTACTTCACCG
TGTATAACGAGCTGACCAAAGTGAAATACGTGACCGAGGGAATGAGAAAGCCCGCCTTCCTGAGCGGCGA
GCAGAAAAAGGCCATCGTGGACCTGCTGTTCAAGACCAACCGGAAAGTGACCGTGAAGCAGCTGAAAGAG
GACTACTTCAAGAAAATCGAGTGCTTCGACTCCGTGGAAATCTCCGGCGTGGAAGATCGGTTCAACGCCT
CCCTGGGCACATACCACGATCTGCTGAAAATTATCAAGGACAAGGACTTCCTGGACAATGAGGAAAACGA
GGACATTCTGGAAGATATCGTGCTGACCCTGACACTGTTTGAGGACAGAGAGATGATCGAGGAACGGCTG
AAAACCTATGCCCACCTGTTCGACGACAAAGTGATGAAGCAGCTGAAGCGGCGGAGATACACCGGCTGGG
GCAGGCTGAGCCGGAAGCTGATCAACGGCATCCGGGACAAGCAGTCCGGCAAGACAATCCTGGATTTCCT
GAAGTCCGACGGCTTCGCCAACAGAAACTTCATGCAGCTGATCCACGACGACAGCCTGACCTTTAAAGAG
GACATCCAGAAAGCCCAGGTGTCCGGCCAGGGCGATAGCCTGCACGAGCACATTGCCAATCTGGCCGGCA
GCCCCGCCATTAAGAAGGGCATCCTGCAGACAGTGAAGGTGGTGGACGAGCTCGTGAAAGTGATGGGCCG
GCACAAGCCCGAGAACATCGTGATCGAAATGGCCAGAGAGAACCAGACCACCCAGAAGGGACAGAAGAAC
AGCCGCGAGAGAATGAAGCGGATCGAAGAGGGCATCAAAGAGCTGGGCAGCCAGATCCTGAAAGAACACC
CCGTGGAAAACACCCAGCTGCAGAACGAGAAGCTGTACCTGTACTACCTGCAGAATGGGCGGGATATGTA
CGTGGACCAGGAACTGGACATCAACCGGCTGTCCGACTACGATGTGGACGCCATCGTGCCTCAGAGCTTT
CTGAAGGACGACTCCATCGACAACAAGGTGCTGACCAGAAGCGACAAGAACCGGGGCAAGAGCGACAACG
TGCCCTCCGAAGAGGTCGTGAAGAAGATGAAGAACTACTGGCGGCAGCTGCTGAACGCCAAGCTGATTAC
CCAGAGAAAGTTCGACAATCTGACCAAGGCCGAGAGAGGCGGCCTGAGCGAACTGGATAAGGCCGGCTTC
ATCAAGAGACAGCTGGTGGAAACCCGGCAGATCACAAAGCACGTGGCACAGATCCTGGACTCCCGGATGA
ACACTAAGTACGACGAGAATGACAAGCTGATCCGGGAAGTGAAAGTGATCACCCTGAAGTCCAAGCTGGT
GTCCGATTTCCGGAAGGATTTCCAGTTTTACAAAGTGCGCGAGATCAACAACTACCACCACGCCCACGAC
GCCTACCTGAACGCCGTCGTGGGAACCGCCCTGATCAAAAAGTACCCTAAGCTGGAAAGCGAGTTCGTGT
ACGGCGACTACAAGGTGTACGACGTGCGGAAGATGATCGCCAAGAGCGAGCAGGAAATCGGCAAGGCTAC
CGCCAAGTACTTCTTCTACAGCAACATCATGAACTTTTTCAAGACCGAGATTACCCTGGCCAACGGCGAG
ATCCGGAAGCGGCCTCTGATCGAGACAAACGGCGAAACCGGGGAGATCGTGTGGGATAAGGGCCGGGATT
TTGCCACCGTGCGGAAAGTGCTGAGCATGCCCCAAGTGAATATCGTGAAAAAGACCGAGGTGCAGACAGG
CGGCTTCAGCAAAGAGTCTATCCTGCCCAAGAGGAACAGCGATAAGCTGATCGCCAGAAAGAAGGACTGG
GACCCTAAGAAGTACGGCGGCTTCGACAGCCCCACCGTGGCCTATTCTGTGCTGGTGGTGGCCAAAGTGG
AAAAGGGCAAGTCCAAGAAACTGAAGAGTGTGAAAGAGCTGCTGGGGATCACCATCATGGAAAGAAGCAG
CTTCGAGAAGAATCCCATCGACTTTCTGGAAGCCAAGGGCTACAAAGAAGTGAAAAAGGACCTGATCATC
AAGCTGCCTAAGTACTCCCTGTTCGAGCTGGAAAACGGCCGGAAGAGAATGCTGGCCTCTGCCGGCGAAC
TGCAGAAGGGAAACGAACTGGCCCTGCCCTCCAAATATGTGAACTTCCTGTACCTGGCCAGCCACTATGA
GAAGCTGAAGGGCTCCCCCGAGGATAATGAGCAGAAACAGCTGTTTGTGGAACAGCACAAGCACTACCTG
GACGAGATCATCGAGCAGATCAGCGAGTTCTCCAAGAGAGTGATCCTGGCCGACGCTAATCTGGACAAAG
TGCTGTCCGCCTACAACAAGCACCGGGATAAGCCCATCAGAGAGCAGGCCGAGAATATCATCCACCTGTT
TACCCTGACCAATCTGGGAGCCCCTGCCGCCTTCAAGTACTTTGACACCACCATCGACCGGAAGAGGTAC
ACCAGCACCAAAGAGGTGCTGGACGCCACCCTGATCCACCAGAGCATCACCGGCCTGTACGAGACACGGA
TCGACCTGTCTCAGCTGGGAGGCGACAAAAGGCCGGCGGCCACGAAAAAGGCCGGCCAGGGAGGAGGATC
CCTGCCCACCTGCAGCTGTCTTGATCGAGTTATACAAAAAGACAAAGGCCCATATTATACACACCTTGGG
GCAGGACCAAGTGTTGCTGCTGTCAGGGAAATCATGGAGAATAGGTATGGTCAAAAAGGAAACGCAATAA
GGATAGAAATAGTAGTGTACACCGGTAAAGAAGGGAAAAGCTCTCATGGGTGTCCAATTGCTAAGTGGGT
TTTAAGAAGAAGCAGTGATGAAGAAAAAGTTCTTTGTTTGGTCCGGCAGCGTACAGGCCACCACTGTCCA
ACTGCTGTGATGGTGGTGCTCATCATGGTGTGGGATGGCATCCCTCTTCCAATGGCCGACCGGCTATACA
CAGAGCTCACAGAGAATCTAAAGTCATACAATGGGCACCCTACCGACAGAAGATGCACCCTCAATGAAAA
TCGTACCTGTACATGTCAAGGAATTGATCCAGAGACTTGTGGAGCTTCATTCTCTTTTGGCTGTTCATGG
AGTATGTACTTTAATGGCTGTAAGTTTGGTAGAAGCCCAAGCCCCAGAAGATTTAGAATTGATCCAAGCT
CTCCCTTACATGAAAAAAACCTTGAAGATAACTTACAGAGTTTGGCTACACGATTAGCTCCAATTTATAA
GCAGTATGCTCCAGTAGCTTACCAAAATCAGGTGGAATATGAAAATGTTGCCCGAGAATGTCGGCTTGGC
AGCAAGGAAGGTCGACCCTTCTCTGGGGTCACTGCTTGCCTGGACTTCTGTGCTCATCCCCACAGGGACA
TTCACAACATGAATAATGGAAGCACTGTGGTTTGTACCTTAACTCGAGAAGATAACCGCTCTTTGGGTGT
TATTCCTCAAGATGAGCAGCTCCATGTGCTACCTCTTTATAAGCTTTCAGACACAGATGAGTTTGGCTCC
AAGGAAGGAATGGAAGCCAAGATCAAATCTGGGGCCATCGAGGTCCTGGCACCCCGCCGCAAAAAAAGAA
CGTGTTTCACTCAGCCTGTTCCCCGTTCTGGAAAGAAGAGGGCTGCGATGATGACAGAGGTTCTTGCACA
TAAGATAAGGGCAGTGGAAAAGAAACCTATTCCCCGAATCAAGCGGAAGAATAACTCAACAACAACAAAC
AACAGTAAGCCTTCGTCACTGCCAACCTTAGGGAGTAACACTGAGACCGTGCAACCTGAAGTAAAAAGTG
AAACCGAACCCCATTTTATCTTAAAAAGTTCAGACAACACTAAAACTTATTCGCTGATGCCATCCGCTCC
TCACCCAGTGAAAGAGGCATCTCCAGGCTTCTCCTGGTCCCCGAAGACTGCTTCAGCCACACCAGCTCCA
CTGAAGAATGACGCAACAGCCTCATGCGGGTTTTCAGAAAGAAGCAGCACTCCCCACTGTACGATGCCTT
CGGGAAGACTCAGTGGTGCCAATGCTGCAGCTGCTGATGGCCCTGGCATTTCACAGCTTGGCGAAGTGGC
TCCTCTCCCCACCCTGTCTGCTCCTGTGATGGAGCCCCTCATTAATTCTGAGCCTTCCACTGGTGTGACT
GAGCCGCTAACGCCTCATCAGCCAAACCACCAGCCCTCCTTCCTCACCTCTCCTCAAGACCTTGCCTCTT
CTCCAATGGAAGAAGATGAGCAGCATTCTGAAGCAGATGAGCCTCCATCAGACGAACCCCTATCTGATGA
CCCCCTGTCACCTGCTGAGGAGAAATTGCCCCACATTGATGAGTATTGGTCAGACAGTGAGCACATCTTT
TTGGATGCAAATATTGGTGGGGTGGCCATCGCACCTGCTCACGGCTCGGTTTTGATTGAGTGTGCCCGGC
GAGAGCTGCACGCTACCACTCCTGTTGAGCACCCCAACCGTAATCATCCAACCCGCCTCTCCCTTGTCTT
TTACCAGCACAAAAACCTAAATAAGCCCCAACATGGTTTTGAACTAAACAAGATTAAGTTTGAGGCTAAA
GAAGCTAAGAATAAGAAAATGAAGGCCTCAGAGCAAAAAGACCAGGCAGCTAATGAAGGTCCAGAACAGT
CCTCTGAAGTAAATGAATTGAACCAAATTCCTTCTCATAAAGCATTAACATTAACCCATGACAATGTTGT
CACCGTGTCCCCTTATGCTCTCACACACGTTGCGGGGCCCTATAACCATTGGGTCATGGCCGGCCAGGCA
AAAAAGAAAAAGGAATTCGGCAGTGGAGAGGGCAGAGGAAGTCTGCTAACATGCGGTGACGTCGAGGAGA
ATCCTGGCCCAGTGAGCAAGGGCGAGGAGGATAACATGGCCATCATCAAGGAGTTCATGCGCTTCAAGGT
GCACATGGAGGGCTCCGTGAACGGCCACGAGTTCGAGATCGAGGGCGAGGGCGAGGGCCGCCCCTACGAG
GGCACCCAGACCGCCAAGCTGAAGGTGACCAAGGGTGGCCCCCTGCCCTTCGCCTGGGACATCCTGTCCC
CTCAGTTCATGTACGGCTCCAAGGCCTACGTGAAGCACCCCGCCGACATCCCCGACTACTTGAAGCTGTC
CTTCCCCGAGGGCTTCAAGTGGGAGCGCGTGATGAACTTCGAGGACGGCGGCGTGGTGACCGTGACCCAG
GACTCCTCCCTGCAGGACGGCGAGTTCATCTACAAGGTGAAGCTGCGCGGCACCAACTTCCCCTCCGACG
GCCCCGTAATGCAGAAGAAAACCATGGGCTGGGAGGCCTCCTCCGAGCGGATGTACCCCGAGGACGGCGC
CCTGAAGGGCGAGATCAAGCAGAGGCTGAAGCTGAAGGACGGCGGCCACTACGACGCTGAGGTCAAGACC
ACCTACAAGGCCAAGAAGCCCGTGCAGCTGCCCGGCGCCTACAACGTCAACATCAAGTTGGACATCACCT
CCCACAACGAGGACTACACCATCGTGGAACAGTACGAACGCGCCGAGGGCCGCCACTCCACCGGCGGCAT
GGACGAGCTGTACAAGTAAGAATTCTAACTAGAGCTCGCTGATCAGCCTCGACTGTGCCTTCTAGTTGCC
AGCCATCTGTTGTTTGCCCCTCCCCCGTGCCTTCCTTGACCCTGGAAGGTGCCACTCCCACTGTCCTTTC
CTAATAAAATGAGGAAATTGCATCGCATTGTCTGAGTAGGTGTCATTCTATTCTGGGGGGTGGGGTGGGG
CAGGACAGCAAGGGGGAGGATTGGGAAGAGAATAGCAGGCATGCTGGGGAGCGGCCGCAGGAACCCCTAG
TGATGGAGTTGGCCACTCCCTCTCTGCGCGCTCGCTCGCTCACTGAGGCCGGGCGACCAAAGGTCGCCCG
ACGCCCGGGCTTTGCCCGGGCGGCCTCAGTGAGCGAGCGAGCGCGCAGCTGCCTGCAGGGGCGCCTGATG
CGGTATTTTCTCCTTACGCATCTGTGCGGTATTTCACACCGCATA
[95 nt withheld, positions 8866-8960]
T
[46 nt withheld, positions 8962-9007]
C
[141 nt withheld, positions 9009-9149]
CCTTTGACGTTGGAGTCCACGTTCTTT
[37 nt withheld, positions 9177-9213]
ACTCTATCTCGGGCTATTCTTTTGATTTATAAGGGATTTTGCCGATTTCGGTCTATTGGTTAAAAAATGA
GCTGATTTAACAAAAATTTAACGCGAATTTTAACAAAATATTAACGTTTACAATTTTATGGTGCACTCTC
AGTACAATCTGCTCTGATGCCGCATAGTTAAGCCAGCCCCGACACCCGCCAACACCCGCTGACGCGCCCT
GACGGGCTTGTCTGCTCCCGGCATCCGCTTACAGACAAGCTGTGACCGTCTCCGGGAGCTGCATGTGTCA
GAGGTTTTCACCGTCATCACCGAAACGCGCGAGACGAAAGGGCCTCGTGATACGCCTATTTTTATAGGTT
AATGTCATGATAATAATGGTTTCTTAGACGTCAGGTGGCACTTTTCGGGGAAATGTGCGCGGAACCCCTA
TTTGTTTATTTTTCTAAATACATTCAAATATGTATCCGCTCATGAGACAATAACCCTGATAAATGCTTCA
ATAATATTGAAAAAGGAAGAGTATGAGTATTCAACATTTCCGTGTCGCCCTTATTCCCTTTTTTGCGGCA
TTTTGCCTTCCTGTTTTTGCTCACCCAGAAACGCTGGTGAAAGTAAAAGATGCTGAAGATCAGTTGGGTG
CACGAGTGGGTTACATCGAACTGGATCTCAACAGCGGTAAGATCCTTGAGAGTTTTCGCCCCGAAGAACG
TTTTCCAATGATGAGCACTTTTAAAGTTCTGCTATGTGGCGCGGTATTATCCCGTATTGACGCCGGGCAA
GAGCAACTCGGTCGCCGCATACACTATTCTCAGAATGACTTGGTTGAGTACTCACCAGTCACAGAAAAGC
ATCTTACGGATGGCATGACAGTAAGAGAATTATGCAGTGCTGCCATAACCATGAGTGATAACACTGCGGC
CAACTTACTTCTGACAACGATCGGAGGACCGAAGGAGCTAACCGCTTTTTTGCACAACATGGGGGATCAT
GTAACTCGCCTTGATCGTTGGGAACCGGAGCTGAATGAAGCCATACCAAACGACGAGCGTGACACCACGA
TGCCTGTAGCAATGGCAACAACGTTGCGCAAACTATTAACTGGCGAACTACTTACTCTAGCTTCCCGGCA
ACAATTAATAGACTGGATGGAGGCGGATAAAGTTGCAGGACCACTTCTGCGCTCGGCCCTTCCGGCTGGC
TGGTTTATTGCTGATAAATCTGGAGCCGGTGAGCGTGGAAGCCGCGGTATCATTGCAGCACTGGGGCCAG
ATGGTAAGCCCTCCCGTATCGTAGTTATCTACACGACGGGGAGTCAGGCAACTATGGATGAACGAAATAG
ACAGATCGCTGAGATAGGTGCCTCACTGATTAAGCATTGGTAACTGTCAGACCAAGTTTACTCATATATA
CTTTAGATTGATTTAAAACTTCATTTTTAATTTAAAAGGATCTAGGTGAAGATCCTTTTTGATAATCTCA
TGACCAAAATCCCTTAACGTGAGTTTTCGTTCCACTGAGCGTCAGACCCCGTAGAAAAGATCAAAGGATC
TTCTTGAGATCCTTTTTTTCTGCGCGTAATCTGCTGCTTGCAAACAAAAAAACCACCGCTACCAGCGGTG
GTTTGTTTGCCGGATCAAGAGCTACCAACTCTTTTTCCGAAGGTAACTGGCTTCAGCAGAGCGCAGATAC
CAAATACTGTTCTTCTAGTGTAGCCGTAGTTAGGCCACCACTTCAAGAACTCTGTAGCACCGCCTACATA
CCTCGCTCTGCTAATCCTGTTACCAGTGGCTGCTGCCAGTGGCGATAAGTCGTGTCTTACCGGGTTGGAC
TCAAGACGATAGTTACCGGATAAGGCGCAGCGGTCGGGCTGAACGGGGGGTTCGTGCACACAGCCCAGCT
TGGAGCGAACGACCTACACCGAACTGAGATACCTACAGCGTGAGCTATGAGAAAGCGCCACGCTTCCCGA
AGGGAGAAAGGCGGACAGGTATCCGGTAAGCGGCAGGGTCGGAACAGGAGAGCGCACGAGGGAGCTTCCA
GGGGGAAACGCCTGGTATCTTTATAGTCCTGTCGGGTTTCGCCACCTCTGACTTGAGCGTCGATTTTTGT
GATGCTCGTCAGGGGGGCGGAGCCTATGGAAAAACGCCAGCAACGCGGCCTTTTTACGGTTCCTGGCCTT
TTGCTGGCCTTTTGCTCACATGT
Features (pLannotate 1.2.2; 21 found; start..end, strand, type, name):
      1..241     +  promoter       U6 promoter: RNA polymerase III promoter for human U6 snRNA
    271..346     +  misc_RNA       gRNA scaffold: guide RNA scaffold for the Streptococcus pyogenes CRISPR/Cas9 system
    353..396     +  misc_RNA       gRNA scaffold (fragment): guide RNA scaffold for the Streptococcus pyogenes CRISPR/Cas9 system
    443..728     +  enhancer       CMV enhancer: human cytomegalovirus immediate early enhancer; contains an 18-bp deletion relative to the standard CMV enhancer
    730..1007    +  promoter       chicken β-actin promoter: No description available
   1008..1235    +  intron         hybrid intron: hybrid between chicken β-actin (CBA) and minute virus of mice (MMV) introns (Gray et al., 2011)
   1256..1283    +  CDS            3xHA (fragment): three tandem HA epitope tags
   1316..5416    +  CDS            Cas9: Cas9 (Csn1) endonuclease from the Streptococcus pyogenes Type II CRISPR/Cas system generates RNA-guided double strand breaks in DNA
   5417..5450    +  CDS            nucleoplasmin NLS (fragment): bipartite nuclear localization signal from nucleoplasmin
   5462..7615    +  CDS            TET1 (fragment): TET1_HUMAN - Also known as CXXC6, KIAA1676, LCX. Experimental evidence at protein level: Swiss-Prot protein existence level 1. Dioxygenase that catalyzes the conversion of the modified genomic base 5-methylcytosine (5mC) into 5-hydroxymethylcytosine (5hmC) and plays a key role in active DNA demethylation. Also mediates subsequent conversion of 5hmC into 5-formylcytosine (5fC), and conversion of 5fC to 5-carboxylcytosine (5caC). Conversion of 5mC into 5hmC, 5fC and 5caC probably constitutes the first step in cytosine demethylation. Methylation at the C5 position of cytosine bases is an epigenet
   7618..7642    +  CDS            nucleoplasmin NLS (fragment): bipartite nuclear localization signal from nucleoplasmin
   7712..8418    +  CDS            mCherry (fragment): monomeric derivative of DsRed fluorescent protein (Shaner et al., 2004) mammalian codon-optimized
   8453..8564    +  polyA_signal   bGH poly(A) signal: bovine growth hormone polyadenylation signal
   8669..8809    +  repeat_region  AAV2 ITR: inverted terminal repeat of adeno-associated virus serotype 2 inverted
   8814..8865    -  misc_feature   bom (fragment): basis of mobility region from pBR322
   8884..9339    +  rep_origin     f1 ori (sequence partly withheld): f1 bacteriophage origin of replication; arrow indicates direction of (+) strand synthesis
   9340..9389    -  misc_feature   bom (fragment): basis of mobility region from pBR322
   9491..9526    -  CDS            rop (fragment): Rop protein, which maintains plasmids at low copy number; rop
   9621..9725    +  promoter       AmpR promoter: bla
   9726..10586   +  CDS            AmpR: β-lactamase; bla; confers resistance to ampicillin, carbenicillin, and related antibiotics
  10757..11345   +  rep_origin     ori: high-copy-number ColE1/pMB1/pBR322/pUC origin of replication
