[The description below was written by a language model from this plasmid's Addgene catalogue record and pLannotate feature annotations shown in this document.]
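Description:
pSpdCas9-huTET1CD-T2A-mCherry(PX458)-SghuTSDR-4 is an all-in-one mammalian expression plasmid of about 11.4 kb, built on the PX458 CRISPR backbone, for targeted DNA demethylation of the human TSDR (the Treg-specific demethylated region of FOXP3). It is propagated in E. coli through a high-copy ColE1/pUC-type origin with ampicillin selection (AmpR under its own bla promoter). It also retains a filamentous-phage f1/M13 origin and a single AAV2 ITR left over from the parental backbone. With only one ITR annotated, it is a transfection plasmid rather than an AAV packaging vector.

Two expression units sit in tandem. A human U6 Pol III promoter drives an S. pyogenes-type single guide RNA, consisting of the fourth TSDR-directed spacer of the series fused to the gRNA scaffold. Downstream, the CBh promoter (CMV enhancer, chicken β-actin promoter and hybrid intron) drives one long open reading frame. This frame encodes an N-terminal HA tag and NLS, then catalytically dead Cas9 (D10A, H840A), followed by NLS sequence, the human TET1 catalytic domain and a further NLS fragment. A T2A peptide and mCherry come next, and the unit ends at the bGH polyadenylation signal. dCas9 binds the guide-specified site without cutting and positions the TET1 dioxygenase to oxidise 5-methylcytosine locally, initiating active demethylation. The T2A element releases mCherry as a separate protein, so transfected cells can be identified or sorted by red fluorescence.

The catalogue promoter field mentions EGFP, but the plasmid name, the tag field and both feature tables indicate mCherry. The repository-sequenced and depositor sequences differ by a single nucleotide in length and give essentially the same annotation.
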