Addgene plasmid #129032: pSpdCas9-huTET1CD-T2A-mCherry(PX458)-SghuTSDR-4
Purpose: targeted DNA demethylation_human_TSDR, expression of dCas9-huTET1CD-T2A-mCherry and sgRNA4 targeting human TSDR
Depositing lab: Julia K Polansky. Depositing organization: Charite Universitaetsmedizin Berlin. Publication: Targeted De-Methylation of the FOXP3-TSDR Is Sufficient to Induce Physiological FOXP3 Expression but Not a Functional Treg Phenotype. Kressler C, Gasparoni G, Nordstrom K, Hamo D, Salhab A, Dimitropoulos C, Tierling S, Reinke P, Volk HD, Walter J, Hamann A, Polansky JK. Front Immunol. 2021 Jan 7;11:609891. doi: 10.3389/fimmu.2020.609891. eCollection 2020. PubMed 33488615.
Backbone
  Vector backbone: PX458
  Backbone manufacturer: Feng Zhang (Addgene plasmid # 48138)
  Vector type: Mammalian Expression
Growth in bacteria
  Bacterial resistance: Ampicillin, 100 μg/mL
  Growth temperature: 37°C
  Growth strain: DH5alpha
  Copy number: Unknown
Gene/Insert
  Gene/Insert name: dCas9-huTET1CD, SgRNA4 (huTSDR) (alt name: dCas9-huTET1CD-T2A-mCherry)
  gRNA/shRNA sequence: TGTGGTAGGTGATGTCCATC
  Species: Synthetic
  Mutation: dCas9 (D10A;H840A)
  Promoter: CbH (for dCas9-huTET1CD-T2A-EGFP) U6 (for sgRNA)
  Tag / fusion protein: HA-Tag, NLS (N terminal on insert); T2A-mCherry (C terminal on backbone)
  Cloning method: Restriction Enzyme; 5′ cloning site Unknown (unknown if destroyed); 3′ cloning site Unknown (unknown if destroyed)
  Sequencing primers: 5′ SgRNA-cloning-site: hU6-F (GAGGGCCTATTTCCCATGATT)
Resource information
  A portion of this plasmid was derived from a plasmid made by: mCherry (BbsI removed) from Nicola Patron (Addgene plasmid # 50316); HA tag-NLS-dCas9 from Rudolf Jaenisch (Addgene plasmid # 48223); huTET1CD from Keith Joung (Addgene plasmid # 49236)
Terms and licenses: Academic/Nonprofit Terms; Industry Terms: Not Available to Industry
How to cite: pSpdCas9-huTET1CD-T2A-mCherry(PX458)-SghuTSDR-4 was a gift from Julia K Polansky (Addgene plasmid # 129032 ; http://n2t.net/addgene:129032 ; RRID:Addgene_129032)
